>Addgene plasmid #103335 | LSB-hsa-miR-202-5p | depositor full sequence | sequence record 195719 | Full Sequence
AATTGAGGGGATAACGCAGGAAAGAACATGTGAGCAAAAGGCCAGCAAAAGGCCAGGAACCGTAAAAAGG
CCGCGTTGCTGGCGTTTTTCCATAGGCTCCGCCCCCCTGACGAGCATCACAAAAATCGACGCTCAAGTCA
GAGGTGGCGAAACCCGACAGGACTATAAAGATACCAGGCGTTTCCCCCTGGAAGCTCCCTCGTGCGCTCT
CCTGTTCCGACCCTGCCGCTTACCGGATACCTGTCCGCCTTTCTCCCTTCGGGAAGCGTGGCGCTTTCTC
ATAGCTCACGCTGTAGGTATCTCAGTTCGGTGTAGGTCGTTCGCTCCAAGCTGGGCTGTGTGCACGAACC
CCCCGTTCAGCCCGACCGCTGCGCCTTATCCGGTAACTATCGTCTTGAGTCCAACCCGGTAAGACACGAC
TTATCGCCACTGGCAGCAGCCACTGGTAACAGGATTAGCAGAGCGAGGTATGTAGGCGGTGCTACAGAGT
TCTTGAAGTGGTGGCCTAACTACGGCTACACTAGAAGAACAGTATTTGGTATCTGCGCTCTGCTGAAGCC
AGTTACCTTCGGAAAAAGAGTTGGTAGCTCTTGATCCGGCAAACAAACCACCGCTGGTAGCGGTGGTTTT
TTTGTTTGCAAGCAGCAGATTACGCGCAGAAAAAAAGGATCTCAAGAAGATCCTTTGATCTTTTCTACGG
GGTCTGACGCTCAGTGGAACGAAAACTCACGTTAAGGGATTTTGGTCATGAGATTATCAAAAAGGATCTT
CACCTAGATCCTTTTAAATTAAAAATGAAGTTTTAAATCAATCTAAAGTATATATGAGTAAACTTGGTCT
GACAGTTACCAATGCTTAATCAGTGAGGCACCTATCTCAGCGATCTGTCTATTTCGTTCATCCATAGTTG
CCTGACTCCCCGTCGTGTAGATAACTACGATACGGGAGGGCTTACCATCTGGCCCCAGTGCTGCAATGAT
ACCGCGAGAACCACGCTCACCGGCTCCAGATTTATCAGCAATAAACCAGCCAGCCGGAAGGGCCGAGCGC
AGAAGTGGTCCTGCAACTTTATCCGCCTCCATCCAGTCTATTAATTGTTGCCGGGAAGCTAGAGTAAGTA
GTTCGCCAGTTAATAGTTTGCGCAACGTTGTTGCCATTGCTACAGGCATCGTGGTGTCACGCTCGTCGTT
TGGTATGGCTTCATTCAGCTCCGGTTCCCAACGATCAAGGCGAGTTACATGATCCCCCATGTTGTGCAAA
AAAGCGGTTAGCTCCTTCGGTCCTCCGATCGTTGTCAGAAGTAAGTTGGCCGCAGTGTTATCACTCATGG
TTATGGCAGCACTGCATAATTCTCTTACTGTCATGCCATCCGTAAGATGCTTTTCTGTGACTGGTGAGTA
CTCAACCAAGTCATTCTGAGAATAGTGTATGCGGCGACCGAGTTGCTCTTGCCCGGCGTCAATACGGGAT
AATACCGCGCCACATAGCAGAACTTTAAAAGTGCTCATCATTGGAAAACGTTCTTCGGGGCGAAAACTCT
CAAGGATCTTACCGCTGTTGAGATCCAGTTCGATGTAACCCACTCGTGCACCCAACTGATCTTCAGCATC
TTTTACTTTCACCAGCGTTTCTGGGTGAGCAAAAACAGGAAGGCAAAATGCCGCAAAAAAGGGAATAAGG
GCGACACGGAAATGTTGAATACTCATACTCTTCCTTTTTCAATATTATTGAAGCATTTATCAGGGTTATT
GTCTCATGAGCGGATACATATTTGAATGTAGCTCCGAATTTCTCGAGGGCTTGTCGACGACGGCGGTCTC
CGTCGTCAGGATCATGAATTCGACCCGCCTGCCACCATGACCGAGTACAAGCCCACGGTGCGCCTCGCCA
CCCGCGACGACGTCCCCCGGGCCGTACGCACCCTCGCCGCCGCGTTCGCCGACTACCCCGCCACGCGCCA
CACCGTCGACCCGGACCGCCACATCGAGCGGGTCACCGAGCTGCAAGAACTCTTCCTCACGCGCGTCGGG
CTCGACATCGGCAAGGTGTGGGTCGCGGACGACGGCGCCGCGGTGGCGGTCTGGACCACGCCGGAGAGCG
TCGAAGCGGGGGCGGTGTTCGCCGAGATCGGCCCGCGCATGGCCGAGTTGAGCGGTTCCCGGCTGGCCGC
GCAGCAACAGATGGAAGGCCTCCTGGCGCCGCACCGGCCCAAGGAGCCCGCGTGGTTCCTGGCCACCGTC
GGCGTCTCGCCCGACCACCAGGGCAAGGGTCTGGGCAGCGCCGTCGTGCTCCCCGGAGTGGAGGCGGCCG
AGCGCGCCGGGGTGCCCGCCTTCCTGGAGACATCCGCGCCCCGCAACCTCCCCTTCTACGAGCGGCTCGG
CTTCACCGTCACCGCCGACGTCGAGGTGCCCGAAGGACCGCGCACCTGGTGCATGACCCGCAAGCCCGGT
GCCTGATACGCGTGAATTCACTCCTCAGGTGCAGGCTGCCTATCAGAAGGTGGTGGCTGGTGTGGCCAAT
GCCCTGGCTCACAAATACCACTGAGATCTTTTTCCCTCTGCCAAAAATTATGGGGACATCATGAAGCCCC
TTGAGCATCTGACTTCTGGCTAATAAAGGAAATTTATTTTCATTGCAATAGTGTGTTGGAATTTTTTGTG
TCTCTCACTCGGAAGGACATATGGGAGGGCAAATCATTTAAAACATCAGAATGAGTATTTGGTTTAGAGT
TTGGCAACATATGCCCATATGCTGGCTGCCATGAACAAAGGTTGGCTATAAAGAGGTCATCAGTATATGA
AACAGCCCCCTGCTGTCCATTCCTTATTCCATAGAAAAGCCTTGACTTGAGGTTAGATTTTTTTTATATT
TTGTTTTGTGTTATTTTTTTCTTTAACATCCCTAAAATTTTCCTTACATGTTTTACTAGCCAGATTTTTC
CTCCTCTCCTGACTACTCCCAGTCATAGCTGTCCCTCTTCTCTTATGGAGATCCCTCGACCTGCAGCCCA
AGCTTGAATTCTCTAGAATTACCCTGTTATCCCTATGCTTGGTTTACCGAGCTCTTATTGGTTTTCAAAC
TTCATTGACTGTGCCCAACGCGCCTGGGAGCTCACGGGGACAGCCCCCCCCCAAAGCCCCCAGGGATGTA
ATTACGTCCCTCCCCCGCTAGGGGGCAGCAGCGAGCCGCCCGGGGCTCCGCTCCGGTCCGGCGCTCCCCC
CGCATCCCCGAGCCGGCAGCGTGCGGGGACAGCCCGGGCACGGGGAAGGTGGCACGGGATCGCTTTCCTC
TGAACGCTTCTCGCTGCTCTTTGAGCCTGCAGACACCTGGGGGGATACGGGGAAAAAGCTAGGCTGAAAG
ACCGGTTCTTAGAATGACACGCGCCTGGGAGCTCACGGGGACAGCCCCCCCCCAAAGCCCCCAGGGATGT
AATTACGTCCCTCCCCCGCTAGGGGGCAGCAGCGAGCCGCCCGGGGCTCCGCTCCGGTCCGGCGCTCCCC
CCGCATCCCCGAGCCGGCAGCGTGCGGGGACAGCCCGGGCACGGGGAAGGTGGCACGGGATCGCTTTCCT
CTGAACGCTTCTCGCTGCTCTTTGAGCCTGCAGACACCTGGGGGGATACGGGGAAAAAGCTAACTTCTGA
GACGACAACTTTGTATAGAAAAGTTGGCTCCGAATTCGCCCTTGACAGCAGAGATCCAGTTTGGTTAATT
AATTGGCTCCGGTGCCCGTCAGTGGGCAGAGCGCACATCGCCCACAGTCCCCGAGAAGTTGTGGGGAGGG
GTCGGCAATTGAACCGGTGCCTAGAGAAGGTGGCGCGGGGTAAACTGGGAAAGTGATGTCGTGTACTGGC
TCCGCCTTTTTCCCGAGGGTGGGGGAGAACCGTATATAAGTGCAGTAGTCGCCGTGAACGTTCTTTTTCG
CAACGGGTTTGCCGCCAGAACACAGGTAAGTGCCGTGTGTGGTTCCCGCGGGCCTGGCCTCTTTACGGGT
TATGGCCCTTGCGTGCCTTGAATTACTTCCACCTGGCTGCAGTACGTGATTCTTGATCCCGAGCTTCGGG
TTGGAAGTGGGTGGGAGAGTTCGAGGCCTTGCGCTTAAGGAGCCCCTTCGCCTCGTGCTTGAGTTGAGGC
CTGGCCTGGGCGCTGGGGCCGCCGCGTGCGAATCTGGTGGCACCTTCGCGCCTGTCTCGCTGCTTTCGAT
AAGTCTCTAGCCATTTAAAATTTTTGATGACCTGCTGCGACGCTTTTTTTCTGGCAAGATAGTCTTGTAA
ATGCGGGCCAAGATCTGCACACTGGTATTTCGGTTTTTGGGGCCGCGGGCGGCGACGGGGCCCGTGCGTC
CCAGCGCACATGTTCGGCGAGGCGGGGCCTGCGAGCGCGGCCACCGAGAATCGGACGGGGGTAGTCTCAA
GCTGGCCGGCCTGCTCTGGTGCCTGGCCTCGCGCCGCCGTGTATCGCCCCGCCCTGGGCGGCAAGGCTGG
CCCGGTCGGCACCAGTTGCGTGAGCGGAAAGATGGCCGCTTCCCGGCCCTGCTGCAGGGAGCTCAAAATG
GAGGACGCGGCGCTCGGGAGAGCGGGCGGGTGAGTCACCCACACAAAGGAAAAGGGCCTTTCCGTCCTCA
GCCGTCGCTTCATGTGACTCCACGGAGTACCGGGCGCCGTCCAGGCACCTCGATTAGTTCTCGAGCTTTT
GGAGTACGTCGTCTTTAGGTTGGGGGGAGGGGTTTTATGCGATGGAGTTTCCCCACACTGAGTGGGTGGA
GACTGAAGTTAGGCCAGCTTGGCACTTGATGTAATTCTCCTTGGAATTTGCCCTTTTTGAGTTTGGATCT
TGGTTCATTCTCAAGCCTCAGACAGTGGTTCAAAGTTTTTTTCTTCCATTTCAGGTGTCGTGAGAAGGGC
GAATTCGACCCAAGTTTGTACAAAAAAGCAGGCTGGATCCAGGTGCCACCATGGTGAGCGAGCTGATTAA
GGAGAACATGCACATGAAGCTGTACATGGAGGGCACCGTGAACAACCACCACTTCAAGTGCACATCCGAG
GGCGAAGGCAAGCCCTACGAGGGCACCCAGACCATGAGAATCAAGGCGGTCGAGGGCGGCCCTCTCCCCT
TCGCCTTCGACATCCTGGCTACCAGCTTCATGTACGGCAGCAAAACCTTCATCAACCACACCCAGGGCAT
CCCCGACTTCTTTAAGCAGTCCTTCCCCGAGGGCTTCACATGGGAGAGAGTCACCACATACGAAGATGGG
GGCGTGCTGACCGCTACCCAGGACACCAGCCTCCAGGACGGCTGCCTCATCTACAACGTCAAGATCAGAG
GGGTGAACTTCCCATCCAACGGCCCTGTGATGCAGAAGAAAACACTCGGCTGGGAGGCCTCCACCGAGAC
ACTGTACCCCGCTGACGGCGGCCTGGAAGGCAGAGCCGACATGGCCCTGAAGCTCGTGGGCGGGGGCCAC
CTGATCTGCAACCTTAAGACCACATACAGATCCAAGAAACCCGCTAAGAACCTCAAGATGCCCGGCGTCT
ACTATGTGGACAGGAGACTGGAAAGAATCAAGGAGGCCGACAAAGAGACATACGTCGAGCAGCACGAGGT
GGCTGTGGCCAGATACTGCGACCTCCCTAGCAAACTGGGGCACAAACTTAATTGAGAATTCTACCACCCA
GCTTTCTTGTACAAAGTGGTACGTCTCAAGACCAGAGGTCTCTGCTTCAGTTACACAAAGAAGTATATGC
ATAGGAACAAAGAAGTATATGCATAGGAACAAAGAAGTATATGCATAGGAACAAAGAAGTATATGCATAG
GAACAACCAGAAGAGACCTGTGCTTCACTCCTCAGGTGCAGGCTGCCTATCAGAAGGTGGTGGCTGGTGT
GGCCAATGCCCTGGCTCACAAATACCACTGAGATCTTTTTCCCTCTGCCAAAAATTATGGGGACATCATG
AAGCCCCTTGAGCATCTGACTTCTGGCTAATAAAGGAAATTTATTTTCATTGCAATAGTGTGTTGGAATT
TTTTGTGTCTCTCACTCGGAAGGACATATGGGAGGGCAAATCATTTAAAACATCAGAATGAGTATTTGGT
TTAGAGTTTGGCAACATATGCCCATATGCTGGCTGCCATGAACAAAGGTTGGCTATAAAGAGGTCATCAG
TATATGAAACAGCCCCCTGCTGTCCATTCCTTATTCCATAGAAAAGCCTTGACTTGAGGTTAGATTTTTT
TTATATTTTGTTTTGTGTTATTTTTTTCTTTAACATCCCTAAAATTTTCCTTACATGTTTTACTAGCCAG
ATTTTTCCTCCTCTCCTGACTACTCCCAGTCATAGCTGTCCCTCTTCTCTTATGGAGATCCCGAGCGGTG
CGTTTTTATGCTTGTAGTATTGTATAATGTTTTTAAGATCCAAGCTTCTGACCTCTTCTCTTCCTCCCAC
AGGGCCTCGAGACAATTGCATCGATGGTACCAGTGAAAGTCTGCAATGAATTCGAGTTGGCGCGCCTGTC
ATTCTAAATCTCTCTTTCAGCCTAAAGCTTTTTCCCCGTATCCCCCCAGGTGTCTGCAGGCTCAAAGAGC
AGCGAGAAGCGTTCAGAGGAAAGCGATCCCGTGCCACCTTCCCCGTGCCCGGGCTGTCCCCGCACGCTGC
CGGCTCGGGGATGCGGGGGGAGCGCCGGACCGGAGCGGAGCCCCGGGCGGCTCGCTGCTGCCCCCTAGCG
GGGGAGGGACGTAATTACATCCCTGGGGGCTTTGGGAGGGGGCTGTCCCCGTGAGCTCCCAGGCGCGCCT
GTCATTCTAAATCTCTCTTTCAGCCTAAAGCTTTTTCCCCGTATCCCCCCAGGTGTCTGCAGGCTCAAAG
AGCAGCGAGAAGCGTTCAGAGGAAAGCGATCCCGTGCCACCTTCCCCGTGCCCGGGCTGTCCCCGCACGC
TGCCGGCTCGGGGATGCGGGGGGAGCGCCGGACCGGAGCGGAGCCCCGGGCGGCTCGCTGCTGCCCCCTA
GCGGGGGAGGGACGTAATTACATCCCTGGGGGCTTTGGGGGGGGGCTGTCCCCGTGAGCTCCCAGGCGCG
CCAACTCGGTACCGTATCGATGTCGACGTTAACGCTAGTGATATCAACTTTGTATAGAAAAGTTGGCTCC
GAATTCGCCCTTGACAGCAGAGATCCAGTTTGGTTAATTAATTGGCTCCGGTGCCCGTCAGTGGGCAGAG
CGCACATCGCCCACAGTCCCCGAGAAGTTGTGGGGAGGGGTCGGCAATTGAACCGGTGCCTAGAGAAGGT
GGCGCGGGGTAAACTGGGAAAGTGATGTCGTGTACTGGCTCCGCCTTTTTCCCGAGGGTGGGGGAGAACC
GTATATAAGTGCAGTAGTCGCCGTGAACGTTCTTTTTCGCAACGGGTTTGCCGCCAGAACACAGGTAAGT
GCCGTGTGTGGTTCCCGCGGGCCTGGCCTCTTTACGGGTTATGGCCCTTGCGTGCCTTGAATTACTTCCA
CCTGGCTGCAGTACGTGATTCTTGATCCCGAGCTTCGGGTTGGAAGTGGGTGGGAGAGTTCGAGGCCTTG
CGCTTAAGGAGCCCCTTCGCCTCGTGCTTGAGTTGAGGCCTGGCCTGGGCGCTGGGGCCGCCGCGTGCGA
ATCTGGTGGCACCTTCGCGCCTGTCTCGCTGCTTTCGATAAGTCTCTAGCCATTTAAAATTTTTGATGAC
CTGCTGCGACGCTTTTTTTCTGGCAAGATAGTCTTGTAAATGCGGGCCAAGATCTGCACACTGGTATTTC
GGTTTTTGGGGCCGCGGGCGGCGACGGGGCCCGTGCGTCCCAGCGCACATGTTCGGCGAGGCGGGGCCTG
CGAGCGCGGCCACCGAGAATCGGACGGGGGTAGTCTCAAGCTGGCCGGCCTGCTCTGGTGCCTGGCCTCG
CGCCGCCGTGTATCGCCCCGCCCTGGGCGGCAAGGCTGGCCCGGTCGGCACCAGTTGCGTGAGCGGAAAG
ATGGCCGCTTCCCGGCCCTGCTGCAGGGAGCTCAAAATGGAGGACGCGGCGCTCGGGAGAGCGGGCGGGT
GAGTCACCCACACAAAGGAAAAGGGCCTTTCCGTCCTCAGCCGTCGCTTCATGTGACTCCACGGAGTACC
GGGCGCCGTCCAGGCACCTCGATTAGTTCTCGAGCTTTTGGAGTACGTCGTCTTTAGGTTGGGGGGAGGG
GTTTTATGCGATGGAGTTTCCCCACACTGAGTGGGTGGAGACTGAAGTTAGGCCAGCTTGGCACTTGATG
TAATTCTCCTTGGAATTTGCCCTTTTTGAGTTTGGATCTTGGTTCATTCTCAAGCCTCAGACAGTGGTTC
AAAGTTTTTTTCTTCCATTTCAGGTGTCGTGAGAAGGGCGAATTCGACCCAAGTTTGTACAAAAAAGCAG
GCTCGCCACCATGGTGAGCAAGGGCGAGGAGCTGTTCACCGGGGTGGTGCCCATCCTGGTCGAGCTGGAC
GGCGACGTAAACGGCCACAAGTTCAGCGTGAGGGGCGAGGGCGAGGGCGATGCCACCAACGGCAAGCTGA
CCCTGAAGTTCATCTGCACCACCGGCAAGCTGCCCGTGCCCTGGCCCACCCTCGTGACCACCCTGAGCCA
CGGCGTGCAGTGCTTCGCCCGCTACCCCGACCACATGAAGCAGCACGACTTCTTCAAGTCCGCCATGCCC
GAAGGCTACGTCCAGGAGCGCACCATCTTCTTCAAGGACGACGGCACCTACAAGACCCGCGCCGAGGTGA
AGTTCGAGGGCGACACCCTAGTGAACCGCATCGAGCTGAAGGGCGTCGACTTCAAGGAGGACGGCAACAT
CCTGGGGCACAAGCTGGAGTACAACTTCAACAGCCACAACATCTATATCATGGCCGTCAAGCAGAAGAAC
GGCATCAAGGTGAACTTCAAGATCCGCCACAACGTGGAGGACGGCAGCGTGCAGCTCGCCGACCACTACC
AGCAGAACACCCCCATCGGCGACGGCCCCGTGCTGCTGCCCGACAGCCACTACCTGAGCACCCAGTCCGT
GCTGAGCAAAGACCCCAACGAGAAGCGCGATCACATGGTCCTGCTGGAGTTCCGCACCGCCGCCGGGATC
ACTCTCGGCATGGACGAGCTGTACAAGTAATACCACCCAGCTTTCTTGTACAAAGTGGTACGCGTGAATT
CACTCCTCAGGTGCAGGCTGCCTATCAGAAGGTGGTGGCTGGTGTGGCCAATGCCCTGGCTCACAAATAC
CACTGAGATCTTTTTCCCTCTGCCAAAAATTATGGGGACATCATGAAGCCCCTTGAGCATCTGACTTCTG
GCTAATAAAGGAAATTTATTTTCATTGCAATAGTGTGTTGGAATTTTTTGTGTCTCTCACTCGGAAGGAC
ATATGGGAGGGCAAATCATTTAAAACATCAGAATGAGTATTTGGTTTAGAGTTTGGCAACATATGCCCAT
ATGCTGGCTGCCATGAACAAAGGTTGGCTATAAAGAGGTCATCAGTATATGAAACAGCCCCCTGCTGTCC
ATTCCTTATTCCATAGAAAAGCCTTGACTTGAGGTTAGATTTTTTTTATATTTTGTTTTGTGTTATTTTT
TTCTTTAACATCCCTAAAATTTTCCTTACATGTTTTACTAGCCAGATTTTTCCTCCTCTCCTGACTACTC
CCAGTCATAGCTGTCCCTCTTCTCTTATGGAGATCCCTCGACCTGCAGCCCAAGCTTGGCGTAATCATGG
TCATAGCTGTTTCCTGTGTGAAATTGTTATCCGCTCACAATTCCACACAACATACGAGCCGGAAGCATAA
AGTGTAAAGCCTGGGGTGCCTAATGAGTGAGCTAACTCACATTAATTGCGTTGCGCTCACTGCCCGCTTT
CCAGTCGGGAAACCTGTCGTGCCAGCGGATCGACAGTACTAAGCTTGGTCTAATACCCAATCTCTCGTCT
TATCCAGATGTTTTATACGCCTCTGGCCCGTGTCTCAAAATCTCTGATGTTACATTGCACAAGATAAAAT
AATATCATCATGAACAATAAAACTGTCTGCTTACATAAACAGTAATACAAGGGGTGTTATGAGCCATATT
CAACGGGAAACGTCGAGGCCGCGATTAAATTCCAACATGGATGCTGATTTATATGGGTATAAATGGGCTC
GCGATAATGTCGGGCAATCAGGTGCGACAATCTATCGCTTGTATGGGAAGCCCGATGCGCCAGAGTTGTT
TCTGAAACATGGCAAAGGTAGCGTTGCCAATGATGTTACAGATGAGATGGTCAGACTAAACTGGCTGACG
GAATTTATGCCTCTTCCGACCATCAAGCATTTTATCCGTACTCCTGATGATGCATGGTTACTCACCACTG
CGATCCCCGGAAAAACAGCATTCCAGGTATTAGAAGAATATCCTGATTCAGGTGAAAATATTGTTGATGC
GCTGGCAGTGTTCCTGCGCCGGTTGCATTCGATTCCTGTTTGTAATTGTCCTTTTAACAGCGATCGCGTA
TTTCGTCTCGCTCAGGCGCAATCACGAATGAATAACGGTTTGGTTGATGCGAGTGATTTTGATGACGAGC
GTAATGGCTGGCCTGTTGAACAAGTCTGGAAAGAAATGCATAAACTTTTGCCATTCTCACCGGATTCAGT
CGTCACTCATGGTGATTTCTCACTTGATAACCTTATTTTTGACGAGGGGAAATTAATAGGTTGTATTGAT
GTTGGACGAGTCGGAATCGCAGACCGATACCAGGATCTTGCCATCCTATGGAACTGCCTCGGTGAGTTTT
CTCCTTCATTACAGAAACGGCTTTTTCAAAAATATGGTATTGATAATCCTGATATGAATAAATTGCAGTT
TCATTTGATGCTCGATGAGTTTTTCTAATCAGAATTGGTTAATTGGTTGTAACACTGGCAGAGCATTACG
CTGACTTGACGGGACGGCGCAAGCTCATGACCAAAATCCCTTAACGTGAGTTACGCGTCGTTCCACTGAG
CGTCAGAGGTATCACTAGTATTACAGAGGTAAGTTATAACAGTCGCCTAACCC
Features (pLannotate 1.2.2; 28 found; start..end, strand, type, name):
     87..675     -  rep_origin     ori: high-copy-number ColE1/pMB1/pBR322/pUC origin of replication
    846..1706    -  CDS            AmpR: β-lactamase; bla; confers resistance to ampicillin, carbenicillin, and related antibiotics
   1707..1778    -  promoter       AmpR promoter: bla
   1857..2456    +  CDS            PuroR: puromycin N-acetyltransferase; pac from Streptomyces alboniger; confers resistance to puromycin
   2461..2541    +  CDS            HBB (fragment): HBB_PONPY - Experimental evidence at transcript level: Swiss-Prot protein existence level 2. Involved in oxygen transport from the lung to the various peripheral tissues. From Pongo pygmaeus (Bornean orangutan).
   2612..2667    +  polyA_signal   β-globin poly(A) signal: rabbit β-globin polyadenylation signal (Gil and Proudfoot, 1987)
   3646..3666    +  protein_bind   attB4: mutant version of attB; core recombination site for the Gateway® BP reaction BP Clonase™
   3734..3945    +  promoter       EF-1α core promoter: core promoter for human elongation factor EF-1α
   3946..4884    +  intron         EF-1α intron A: intron upstream of the start codon of human EF-1α
   4911..4931    +  protein_bind   attB1: mutant version of attB; core recombination site for the Gateway® BP reaction BP Clonase™
   4951..5646    +  CDS            mKate2: mKate2 is a basic (constitutively fluorescent) red fluorescent protein published in 2009, derived from Entacmaea quadricolor. It is reported to be a rapidly-maturing monomer with moderate acid sensitivity.
   5666..5690    -  protein_bind   attB2: mutant version of attB; recombination site for the Gateway® BP reaction BP Clonase™
   5834..5908    +  CDS            HBB (fragment): HBB_PONPY - Experimental evidence at transcript level: Swiss-Prot protein existence level 2. Involved in oxygen transport from the lung to the various peripheral tissues. From Pongo pygmaeus (Bornean orangutan).
   5979..6034    +  polyA_signal   β-globin poly(A) signal: rabbit β-globin polyadenylation signal (Gil and Proudfoot, 1987)
   6418..6443    +  misc_feature   SA: splice acceptor site
   7115..7135    +  protein_bind   attB4: mutant version of attB; core recombination site for the Gateway® BP reaction BP Clonase™
   7203..7414    +  promoter       EF-1α core promoter: core promoter for human elongation factor EF-1α
   7415..8353    +  intron         EF-1α intron A: intron upstream of the start codon of human EF-1α
   8380..8400    +  protein_bind   attB1: mutant version of attB; core recombination site for the Gateway® BP reaction BP Clonase™
   8411..9127    +  CDS            EBFP2: EBFP2 is a basic (constitutively fluorescent) blue fluorescent protein published in 2007, derived from Aequorea victoria. It is reported to be a rapidly-maturing monomer with moderate acid sensitivity.
   9135..9159    -  protein_bind   attB2: mutant version of attB; recombination site for the Gateway® BP reaction BP Clonase™
   9163..9243    +  CDS            HBB (fragment): HBB_PONPY - Experimental evidence at transcript level: Swiss-Prot protein existence level 2. Involved in oxygen transport from the lung to the various peripheral tissues. From Pongo pygmaeus (Bornean orangutan).
   9314..9369    +  polyA_signal   β-globin poly(A) signal: rabbit β-globin polyadenylation signal (Gil and Proudfoot, 1987)
   9752..9774    -  protein_bind   lac operator (fragment): The lac repressor binds to the lac operator to inhibit transcription in E. coli. This inhibition can be relieved by adding lactose or isopropyl-β-D-thiogalactopyranoside (IPTG). lac repressor encoded by lacI
   9778..9808    -  promoter       lac promoter: promoter for the E. coli lac operon
   9823..9844    -  protein_bind   CAP binding site: CAP binding activates transcription in the presence of cAMP. E. coli catabolite activator protein
   9857..9896    -  CDS            lacI (fragment): lac repressor; lacI; The lac repressor binds to the lac operator to inhibit transcription in E. coli. This inhibition can be relieved by adding lactose or isopropyl-β-D-thiogalactopyranoside (IPTG).
  10069..10878   +  CDS            KanR: aminoglycoside phosphotransferase; aph(3')-Ia; confers resistance to kanamycin in bacteria or G418 (Geneticin®) in eukaryotes
