[The description below was written by a language model from this plasmid's Addgene catalogue record and pLannotate feature annotations shown in this document.]
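Description:
LSB-hsa-miR-202-5p is a mammalian expression plasmid from a synthetic-biology series of fluorescent microRNA sensors, built on the Low Sensor Backbone (LSB). It replicates in E. coli from a high-copy ColE1/pUC-type origin and carries both an ampicillin resistance gene (β-lactamase with its own promoter) and a kanamycin resistance gene, matching the dual ampicillin/kanamycin selection listed in the catalogue. The depositor sequence is about 11 kb.

The payload consists of two parallel transcription units with the same architecture: a human EF-1α core promoter with intron A, a fluorescent protein coding sequence flanked by Gateway attB-type recombination scars, and a rabbit β-globin 3′ region with its polyadenylation signal. One unit expresses the red protein mKate2, whose 3′ UTR carries the hsa-miR-202-5p target; the target itself is not annotated in the feature table, but there is an unannotated gap between mKate2 and the β-globin sequence. The other unit expresses the blue protein EBFP2 without a target and acts as an internal reference. When miR-202-5p is active in transfected cells, mKate2 output is repressed relative to EBFP2, so the red-to-blue ratio reports miRNA activity while normalising for plasmid dose.

A puromycin N-acetyltransferase gene with a third β-globin poly(A) signal allows puromycin selection in mammalian cells, although no promoter for it is annotated. The repeated poly(A) elements make the plasmid inherently unstable, and the depositors advise checking several colonies. They also report small discrepancies between the deposited sequence and the physical plasmid, including 10 bp insertions flanking the puromycin coding region that do not impair selection.
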