Addgene plasmid #103335: LSB-hsa-miR-202-5p
Purpose: Used to sense miRNA activity using fluorescence based tools. hsa-miR-202-5p target in 3' UTR of of mKate. miRNA activity can be measured by the repression of mKate2 relative to EBFP2 fluorescent proteins . Plasmid is inherently unstable; please see Depositor Comments
Depositing lab: Ron Weiss. Depositing organization: Massachusetts Institute of Technology. Publication: A mixed antagonistic/synergistic miRNA repression model enables accurate predictions of multi-input miRNA sensor activity. Gam JJ, Babb J, Weiss R. Nat Commun. 2018 Jun 22;9(1):2430. doi: 10.1038/s41467-018-04575-0. PubMed 29934631.
Backbone
  Vector backbone: Low Sensor Backbone (LSB)
  Vector type: Mammalian Expression, Synthetic Biology
Growth in bacteria
  Bacterial resistance: Ampicillin and Kanamycin, 100 & 50 μg/mL
  Growth temperature: 30°C
  Growth strain: NEB Stable
  Copy number: High Copy
Gene/Insert
  Gene/Insert name: hsa-miR-202-5p target
  Species: H. sapiens (human)
  Entrez Gene: MIR202 (a.k.a. MIRN202, hsa-mir-202, mir-202)
  Promoter: EF-1a
  Cloning method: Gibson Cloning
Terms and licenses: Academic/Nonprofit Terms; Industry Terms: Not Available to Industry
Depositor comments: Please note that this plasmid is inherently unstable due to a repeating poly A element. We recommend performing a diagnostic digest on multiple colonies upon receipt. The depositors would like to note the presence of several discrepancies between the depositor sequence and physical plasmid sequence. In particular, the sequences upstream and downstream of the puromycin coding region have 10 bp insertions which do not affect the ability to perform puromycin selection. The sequences for those regions within the physical plasmids are as follows: Upstream of Puro: GAATTCGACCGCCTGTCTCAAGGTGCCACC; Downstream of Puro: GCTTTGAGACTACGCGTGAATTCACTCCTC.
How to cite: LSB-hsa-miR-202-5p was a gift from Ron Weiss (Addgene plasmid # 103335 ; http://n2t.net/addgene:103335 ; RRID:Addgene_103335)
