>Addgene plasmid #103335 | LSB-hsa-miR-202-5p | depositor partial sequence | sequence record 195720 | hsa-miR-202-5p target
CAAAGAAGTATATGCATAGGAA
