>Addgene plasmid #103335 | LSB-hsa-miR-202-5p | addgene partial sequence | sequence record 213077 | mKate2-F 5'-ACCCGCTAAGAACCTCAAGA-3'
AAGGAGGCCGACAAAGAGACATACGTCGAGCAGCACGAGGTGGCTGTGGCCAGATACTGCGACCTCCCTA
GCAAACTGGGGCACAAACTTAATTGAGAATTCTACCACCCAGCTTTCTTGTACAAAGTGGTACGTCTCAA
GACCAGAGGTCTCTGCTTCAGTTACACAAAGAAGTATATGCATAGGAACAAAGAAGTATATGCATAGGAA
CAAAGAAGTATATGCATAGGAACAAAGAAGTATATGCATAGGAACAACCAGAAGAGACCTGTGCTTCACT
CCTCAGGTGCAGGCTGCCTATCAGAAGGTGGTGGCTGGTGTGGCCAATGCCCTGGCTCACAAATACCACT
GAGATCTTTTTCCCTCTGCCAAAAATTATGGGGACATCATGAAGCCCCTTGAGCATCTGACTTCTGGCTA
ATAAAGGAAATTTATTTTCATTGCAATAGTGTGTTGGAATTTTTTGTGTCTCTCACTCGGAAGGACATAT
GGGAGGGCAAATCATTTAAAACATCAGAATGAGTATTTGGTTTAGAGTTTGGCAACATATGCCCATATGC
TGGCTGCCATGAACAAAGG
